Addgene plasmid #121875: LC101: pMVP/PB/Neo-DEST
Purpose: (Empty Backbone) pMVP destination vector, empty PiggyBac transposon vector backbone w/ Neo selection cassette
Depositing lab: Christopher Newgard. Depositing organization: Duke University. Publication: Creation of versatile cloning platforms for transgene expression and dCas9-based epigenome editing. Haldeman JM, Conway AE, Arlotto ME, Slentz DH, Muoio DM, Becker TC, Newgard CB. Nucleic Acids Res. 2018 Dec 27. pii: 5264291. doi: 10.1093/nar/gky1286. PubMed 30590691.
Backbone
  Vector backbone: KX002
  Backbone manufacturer: Newgard Lab
  Backbone size (bp): 4764
  Vector type: Mammalian Expression ; PiggyBac Transposon, pMVP Gateway Destination Vector
  Selectable markers: Neomycin (select with G418)
Growth in bacteria
  Bacterial resistance: Chloramphenicol and Ampicillin, 25 & 100 μg/mL
  Growth temperature: 37°C
  Growth strain: ccdB Survival
  Copy number: High Copy
Gene/Insert
  Gene/Insert name: Gateway selection cassette (ccdb gene + Chlor resistance gene)
  Species: Synthetic
  Insert size (bp): 1455
  Cloning method: Gibson Cloning
Terms and licenses: Academic/Nonprofit Terms; Industry Terms: Not Available to Industry
Depositor comments: PiggyBac ITR sequences derived from Addgene #63806
How to cite: LC101: pMVP/PB/Neo-DEST was a gift from Christopher Newgard (Addgene plasmid # 121875 ; http://n2t.net/addgene:121875 ; RRID:Addgene_121875)
