[The description below was written by a language model from this plasmid's Addgene catalogue record and pLannotate feature annotations shown in this document.]
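Description:
LC101: pMVP/PB/Neo-DEST is an empty Gateway destination vector from the pMVP modular cloning platform, built on the KX002 backbone as a PiggyBac transposon vector for stable transgene delivery into mammalian cells. In bacteria it replicates from a high-copy ColE1/pUC-type origin and carries an ampicillin resistance gene (bla) with its own promoter. Because the Gateway cassette is intact, it also confers chloramphenicol resistance and must be propagated in a ccdB-tolerant strain. Short fragments of f1 ori, RSF ori, lacZα and pBluescript polylinker in the annotation appear to be backbone remnants.

The recorded insert is the roughly 1.5 kb Gateway selection cassette, in which attR1 and attR2 flank a chloramphenicol acetyltransferase gene and the ccdB toxin gene. In an LR recombination reaction, the assembled elements from pMVP entry clones replace this cassette. Loss of ccdB then allows counterselection of unrecombined vector in standard E. coli strains. No mammalian promoter is annotated upstream of attR1, which suggests that promoter, gene and other expression elements are supplied by the entry modules. Downstream of attR2 is a neomycin resistance cassette consisting of the SV40 enhancer/early promoter, a bacterial EM7 promoter, neo (nptII) and the HSV TK polyadenylation signal, which permits G418 selection of cells that have integrated the transposon.

The depositor states that the PiggyBac inverted terminal repeats were derived from another deposited plasmid, but the automated feature table does not annotate them, so their exact positions are not given. Presumably they bracket the Gateway site and Neo cassette, so that PiggyBac transposase supplied in trans can mobilise that segment into the genome.
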