Features (pLannotate 1.2.2; 21 found; start..end, strand, type, name):
     24..128     +  promoter       AmpR promoter: bla
    129..989     +  CDS            AmpR: β-lactamase; bla; confers resistance to ampicillin, carbenicillin, and related antibiotics
   1160..1748    +  rep_origin     ori: high-copy-number ColE1/pMB1/pBR322/pUC origin of replication
   1824..1943    +  rep_origin     RSF ori (fragment): Plasmids containing the RSF 1030 origin of replication can be propagated in E. coli cells that contain additional plasmids with compatible origins.
   1944..1961    -  CDS            lacZα (fragment): LacZα fragment of β-galactosidase; lacZ fragment
   2227..2263    +  misc_feature   MCS (fragment): pBluescript multiple cloning site
   2263..2387    +  protein_bind   attR1: mutant version of attR; recombination site for the Gateway® LR reaction LR Clonase™
   2412..2442    +  promoter       lac UV5 promoter: E. coli lac promoter with an "up" mutation
   2466..2495    +  promoter       cat promoter (fragment): promoter of the E. coli cat gene encoding chloramphenicol acetyltransferase
   2496..3155    +  CDS            CmR: chloramphenicol acetyltransferase; cat; confers resistance to chloramphenicol
   3334..3492    +  CDS            ccdA (fragment): CCDA_ECO57 - Also known as H, letA. Experimental evidence at protein level: Swiss-Prot protein existence level 1. Antitoxin component of a type II toxin-antitoxin (TA) system which inhibits the post-segregational killing (PSK) of plasmid-free cells, also referred to as a plasmid addiction system. Binds to and blocks the activity of CcdB; will also remove bound CcdB protein from the CcdB-GyrA complex by forming a CcdA-CcdB complex, a process termed rejuvenation. Functions as a transcriptional corepressor for the ccdAB operon, repression also requires CcdB (By similarity). From Escherichia coli
   3497..3799    +  CDS            ccdB: CCDB_ECOLI - Also known as G, letB, letD. Experimental evidence at protein level: Swiss-Prot protein existence level 1. Toxic component of a type II toxin-antitoxin (TA) system, functioning in plasmid maintainence. Responsible for the post- segregational killing (PSK) of plasmid-free cells, also referred to as a plasmid addiction system. Half-life of over 2 hours. Cell killing by CcdB is accompanied by filamentation, defects in chromosome and plasmid segregation, defects in cell division, formation of anucleate cells, decreased DNA synthesis and plasmid loss. Interferes with the activity of DN
   3843..3967    -  protein_bind   attR2: mutant version of attR; recombination site for the Gateway® LR reaction LR Clonase™
   3968..3999    +  misc_feature   MCS (fragment): pBluescript multiple cloning site
   4019..4335    +  promoter       SV40 promoter: SV40 enhancer and early promoter
   4383..4430    +  promoter       EM7 promoter: synthetic bacterial promoter&nbsp
   4449..5240    +  CDS            neo: KKA2_KLEPN - Also known as kan, nptII. Experimental evidence at protein level: Swiss-Prot protein existence level 1. Resistance to kanamycin, neomycin, paromomycin, ribostamycin, butirosin and gentamicin B. From Klebsiella pneumoniae.
   5327..5375    +  polyA_signal   HSV TK poly(A) signal: herpes simplex virus thymidine kinase polyadenylation signal (Cole and Stacy, 1985)
   5466..5482    -  polyA_signal   bGH poly(A) signal (fragment): bovine growth hormone polyadenylation signal
   5551..5612    -  rep_origin     f1 ori (fragment) (sequence partly withheld): f1 bacteriophage origin of replication; arrow indicates direction of (+) strand synthesis
   5947..6216    -  rep_origin     f1 ori (fragment) (sequence partly withheld): f1 bacteriophage origin of replication; arrow indicates direction of (+) strand synthesis
>Addgene plasmid #121875 | LC101: pMVP/PB/Neo-DEST | addgene full sequence | sequence record 237508 | Addgene NGS Result
GTGGCACTTTTCGGGGAAATGTGCGCGGAACCCCTATTTGTTTATTTTTCTAAATACATTCAAATATGTA
TCCGCTCATGAGACAATAACCCTGATAAATGCTTCAATAATATTGAAAAAGGAAGAGTATGAGTATTCAA
CATTTCCGTGTCGCCCTTATTCCCTTTTTTGCGGCATTTTGCCTTCCTGTTTTTGCTCACCCAGAAACGC
TGGTGAAAGTAAAAGATGCTGAAGATCAGTTGGGTGCACGAGTGGGTTACATCGAACTGGATCTCAACAG
CGGTAAGATCCTTGAGAGTTTTCGCCCCGAAGAACGTTTTCCAATGATGAGCACTTTTAAAGTTCTGCTA
TGTGGCGCGGTATTATCCCGTATTGACGCCGGGCAAGAGCAACTCGGTCGCCGCATACACTATTCTCAGA
ATGACTTGGTTGAGTACTCACCAGTCACAGAAAAGCATCTTACGGATGGCATGACAGTAAGAGAATTATG
CAGTGCTGCCATAACCATGAGTGATAACACTGCGGCCAACTTACTTCTGACAACGATCGGAGGACCGAAG
GAGCTAACCGCTTTTTTGCACAACATGGGGGATCATGTAACTCGCCTTGATCGTTGGGAACCGGAGCTGA
ATGAAGCCATACCAAACGACGAGCGTGACACCACGATGCCTGTAGCAATGGCAACAACGTTGCGCAAACT
ATTAACTGGCGAACTACTTACTCTAGCTTCCCGGCAACAATTAATAGACTGGATGGAGGCGGATAAAGTT
GCAGGACCACTTCTGCGCTCGGCCCTTCCGGCTGGCTGGTTTATTGCTGATAAATCTGGAGCCGGTGAGC
GTGGGTCTCGCGGTATCATTGCAGCACTGGGGCCAGATGGTAAGCCCTCCCGTATCGTAGTTATCTACAC
GACGGGGAGTCAGGCAACTATGGATGAACGAAATAGACAGATCGCTGAGATAGGTGCCTCACTGATTAAG
CATTGGTAACTGTCAGACCAAGTTTACTCATATATACTTTAGATTGATTTAAAACTTCATTTTTAATTTA
AAAGGATCTAGGTGAAGATCCTTTTTGATAATCTCATGACCAAAATCCCTTAACGTGAGTTTTCGTTCCA
CTGAGCGTCAGACCCCGTAGAAAAGATCAAAGGATCTTCTTGAGATCCTTTTTTTCTGCGCGTAATCTGC
TGCTTGCAAACAAAAAAACCACCGCTACCAGCGGTGGTTTGTTTGCCGGATCAAGAGCTACCAACTCTTT
TTCCGAAGGTAACTGGCTTCAGCAGAGCGCAGATACCAAATACTGTTCTTCTAGTGTAGCCGTAGTTAGG
CCACCACTTCAAGAACTCTGTAGCACCGCCTACATACCTCGCTCTGCTAATCCTGTTACCAGTGGCTGCT
GCCAGTGGCGATAAGTCGTGTCTTACCGGGTTGGACTCAAGACGATAGTTACCGGATAAGGCGCAGCGGT
CGGGCTGAACGGGGGGTTCGTGCACACAGCCCAGCTTGGAGCGAACGACCTACACCGAACTGAGATACCT
ACAGCGTGAGCTATGAGAAAGCGCCACGCTTCCCGAAGGGAGAAAGGCGGACAGGTATCCGGTAAGCGGC
AGGGTCGGAACAGGAGAGCGCACGAGGGAGCTTCCAGGGGGAAACGCCTGGTATCTTTATAGTCCTGTCG
GGTTTCGCCACCTCTGACTTGAGCGTCGATTTTTGTGATGCTCGTCAGGGGGGCGGAGCCTATGGAAAAA
CGCCAGCAACGCGGCCTTTTTACGGTTCCTGGCCTTTTGCTGGCCTTTTGCTCACATGCTGTACAGCTTA
AGTCATGTTCTTTCCTGCGTTATCCCCTGATTCTGTGGATAACCGTATTACCGCCTTTGAGTGAGCTGAT
ACCGCTCGCCGCAGCCGAACGACCGAGCGCAGCGAGTCAGTGAGCGAGGAAGCTGTAAAACGACGGCCAG
TAGCTCCACCGCCGCAGCTAGATTAACCCTAGAAAGATAATCATATTGTGACGTACGTTAAAGATAATCA
TGCGTAAAATTGACGCATGTGTTTTATCGGTCTGTATATCGAGGTTTATTTATTAATTTGAATAGATATT
AAGTTTTATTATATTTACACTTACATACTAATAATAAATTCAACAAACAATTTATTTATGTTTATTTATT
TATTAAAAAAAAACAAAAACTCAAAATTTCTTCTATAAAGTAACAAAACTTTTATGACTAGTGGATCCCC
CGGGCTGCAGGAATTCGATATCACAAGTTTGTACAAAAAAGCTGAACGAGAAACGTAAAATGATATAAAT
ATCAATATATTAAATTAGATTTTGCATAAAAAACAGACTACATAATACTGTAAAACACAACATATCCAGT
CACTATGGCGGCCGCATTAGGCACCCCAGGCTTTACACTTTATGCTTCCGGCTCGTATAATGTGTGGATT
TTGAGTTAGGATCCGTCGAGATTTTCAGGAGCTAAGGAAGCTAAAATGGAGAAAAAAATCACTGGATATA
CCACCGTTGATATATCCCAATGGCATCGTAAAGAACATTTTGAGGCATTTCAGTCAGTTGCTCAATGTAC
CTATAACCAGACCGTTCAGCTGGATATTACGGCCTTTTTAAAGACCGTAAAGAAAAATAAGCACAAGTTT
TATCCGGCCTTTATTCACATTCTTGCCCGCCTGATGAATGCTCATCCGGAATTCCGTATGGCAATGAAAG
ACGGTGAGCTGGTGATATGGGATAGTGTTCACCCTTGTTACACCGTTTTCCATGAGCAAACTGAAACGTT
TTCATCGCTCTGGAGTGAATACCACGACGATTTCCGGCAGTTTCTACACATATATTCGCAAGATGTGGCG
TGTTACGGTGAAAACCTGGCCTATTTCCCTAAAGGGTTTATTGAGAATATGTTTTTCGTCTCAGCCAATC
CCTGGGTGAGTTTCACCAGTTTTGATTTAAACGTGGCCAATATGGACAACTTCTTCGCCCCCGTTTTCAC
CATGGGCAAATATTATACGCAAGGCGACAAGGTGCTGATGCCGCTGGCGATTCAGGTTCATCATGCCGTT
TGTGATGGCTTCCATGTCGGCAGAATGCTTAATGAATTACAACAGTACTGCGATGAGTGGCAGGGCGGGG
CGTAAACGCGTGGATCCGGCTTACTAAAAGCCAGATAACAGTATGCGTATTTGCGCGCTGATTTTTGCGG
TATAAGAATATATACTGATATGTATACCCGAAGTATGTCAAAAAGAGGTATGCTATGAAGCAGCGTATTA
CAGTGACAGTTGACAGCGACAGCTATCAGTTGCTCAAGGCATATATGATGTCAATATCTCCGGTCTGGTA
AGCACAACCATGCAGAATGAAGCCCGTCGTCTGCGTGCCGAACGCTGGAAAGCGGAAAATCAGGAAGGGA
TGGCTGAGGTCGCCCGGTTTATTGAAATGAACGGCTCTTTTGCTGACGAGAACAGGGGCTGGTGAAATGC
AGTTTAAGGTTTACACCTATAAAAGAGAGAGCCGTTATCGTCTGTTTGTGGATGTACAGAGTGATATTAT
TGACACGCCCGGGCGACGGATGGTGATCCCCCTGGCCAGTGCACGTCTGCTGTCAGATAAAGTCTCCCGT
GAACTTTACCCGGTGGTGCATATCGGGGATGAAAGCTGGCGCATGATGACCACCGATATGGCCAGTGTGC
CGGTCTCCGTTATCGGGGAAGAAGTGGCTGATCTCAGCCACCGCGAAAATGACATCAAAAACGCCATTAA
CCTGATGTTCTGGGGAATATAAATGTCAGGCTCCCTTATACACAGCCAGTCTGCAGGTCGACCATAGTGA
CTGGATATGTTGTGTTTTACAGTATTATGTAGTCTGTTTTTTATGCAAAATCTAATTTAATATATTGATA
TTTATATCATTTTACGTTTCTCGTTCAGCTTTCTTGTACAAAGTGGTGATATCAAGCTTATCGATACCGT
CGACCTCGACATGGTCATAGCTGTTGACGGTGTGGAAAGTCCCCAGGCTCCCCAGCAGGCAGAAGTATGC
AAAGCATGCATCTCAATTAGTCAGCAACCAGGTGTGGAAAGTCCCCAGGCTCCCCAGCAGGCAGAAGTAT
GCAAAGCATGCATCTCAATTAGTCAGCAACCATAGTCCCGCCCCTAACTCCGCCCATCCCGCCCCTAACT
CCGCCCAGTTCCGCCCATTCTCCGCCCCATGGCTGACTAATTTTTTTTATTTATGCAGAGGCCGAGGCCG
CCTCTGCCTCTGAGCTATTCCAGAAGTAGTGAGGAGGCTTTTTTGGAGGCCTAGGCTTTTGCAAAAAGCT
CCCGGGAGCTTGTATATCCATTTTCGGATCTGATCAGCACGTGTTGAAAATTAATCATCGGCATAGTATA
TCGGCATAGTATAATACGACAAGGTGAGGAACTAAACCATGATTGAACAAGATGGATTGCACGCAGGTTC
TCCGGCCGCTTGGGTGGAGAGGCTATTCGGCTATGACTGGGCACAACAGACAATCGGCTGCTCTGATGCC
GCCGTGTTCCGGCTGTCAGCGCAGGGGCGCCCGGTTCTTTTTGTCAAGACCGACCTGTCCGGTGCCCTGA
ATGAACTGCAGGACGAGGCAGCGCGGCTATCGTGGCTGGCCACGACGGGCGTTCCTTGCGCAGCTGTGCT
CGACGTTGTCACTGAAGCGGGAAGGGACTGGCTGCTATTGGGCGAAGTGCCGGGGCAGGATCTCCTGTCA
TCTCACCTTGCTCCTGCCGAGAAAGTATCCATCATGGCTGATGCAATGCGGCGGCTGCATACGCTTGATC
CGGCTACCTGCCCATTCGACCACCAAGCGAAACATCGCATCGAGCGAGCACGTACTCGGATGGAAGCCGG
TCTTGTCGATCAGGATGATCTGGACGAAGAGCATCAGGGGCTCGCGCCAGCCGAACTGTTCGCCAGGCTC
AAGGCGCGCATGCCCGACGGCGAGGATCTCGTCGTGACCCATGGCGATGCCTGCTTGCCGAATATCATGG
TGGAAAATGGCCGCTTTTCTGGATTCATCGACTGTGGCCGGCTGGGTGTGGCGGACCGCTATCAGGACAT
AGCGTTGGCTACCCGTGATATTGCTGAAGAGCTTGGCGGCGAATGGGCTGACCGCTTCCTCGTGCTTTAC
GGTATCGCCGCTCCCGATTCGCAGCGCATCGCCTTCTATCGCCTTCTTGACGAGTTCTTCTAACGTACCG
GTTAGTAATGAGTTTAAACGGGGGAGGCTAACTGAAACACGGAAGGAGACAATACCGGAAGGAACCCGCG
CTATGACGGCAATAAAAAGACAGAATAAAACGCACGGGTGTTGGGTCGTTTGTTCATAAACGCGGGGTTC
GGTCCCAGGGCTGGCACTCTGTCGATACCCCACCGAGACCCCATTGGGGCCAATACGCCCGCGTTTCTTC
CTTTTCCCCACCCCACCCCCCAAGTTCGGGTGAAGGCCCAGGGCTCGCAGCCAACGTCGGGGCGGCAGGC
CCTGCCATAGCAGATCCGGTTAAATCAAAAGAATAGACCGAGATAGGGT
[33 nt withheld, positions 5580-5612]
GCTGTCCCTGATATCTATAACAAGAAAATATATATATAATAAGTTATCACGTAAGTAGAACATGAAATAA
CAATATAATTATCGTATGAGTTAAATCTTAAAAGTCACGTAAAAGATAATCATGCGTCATTTTGACTCAC
GCGGTCGTTATAGTTCAAAATCAGTGACACTTACCGCATTGACAAGCACGCCTCACGGGAGCTCCAAGCG
GCGACTGAGATGTCCTAAATGCACAGCGACGGATTCGCGCTATTTAGAAAGAGAGAGCAATATTTCAAGA
ATGCATGCGTCAATTTTACGCAGACTATCTTTCTAGGGTTAATCTAGCTGCATCAAGG
[49 nt withheld, positions 5951-5999]
T
[91 nt withheld, positions 6001-6091]
G
[124 nt withheld, positions 6093-6216]
CAG
